>Addgene plasmid #64192 | pKMD111e - intein-Cas9(S219-G521R) | depositor full sequence | sequence record 107551 | pKMD111e - intein-Cas9(S219-G521R) sequence 8850 bps
ATATGCCAAGTACGCCCCCTATTGACGTCAATGACGGTAAATGGCCCGCCTGGCATTATGCCCAGTACAT
GACCTTATGGGACTTTCCTACTTGGCAGTACATCTACGTATTAGTCATCGCTATTACCATGGTGATGCGG
TTTTGGCAGTACATCAATGGGCGTGGATAGCGGTTTGACTCACGGGGATTTCCAAGTCTCCACCCCATTG
ACGTCAATGGGAGTTTGTTTTGGCACCAAAATCAACGGGACTTTCCAAAATGTCGTAACAACTCCGCCCC
ATTGACGCAAATGGGCGGTAGGCGTGTACGGTGGGAGGTCTATATAAGCAGAGCTGGTTTAGTGAACCGT
CAGATCCGCTAGAGATCCGCGGCCGCTAATACGACTCACTATAGGGAGAGCCGCCACCATGGATAAAAAG
TATTCTATTGGTTTAGACATCGGCACTAATTCCGTTGGATGGGCTGTCATAACCGATGAATACAAAGTAC
CTTCAAAGAAATTTAAGGTGTTGGGGAACACAGACCGTCATTCGATTAAAAAGAATCTTATCGGTGCCCT
CCTATTCGATAGTGGCGAAACGGCAGAGGCGACTCGCCTGAAACGAACCGCTCGGAGAAGGTATACACGT
CGCAAGAACCGAATATGTTACTTACAAGAAATTTTTAGCAATGAGATGGCCAAAGTTGACGATTCTTTCT
TTCACCGTTTGGAAGAGTCCTTCCTTGTCGAAGAGGACAAGAAACATGAACGGCACCCCATCTTTGGAAA
CATAGTAGATGAGGTGGCATATCATGAAAAGTACCCAACGATTTATCACCTCAGAAAAAAGCTAGTTGAC
TCAACTGATAAAGCGGACCTGAGGTTAATCTACTTGGCTCTTGCCCATATGATAAAGTTCCGTGGGCACT
TTCTCATTGAGGGTGATCTAAATCCGGACAACTCGGATGTCGACAAACTGTTCATCCAGTTAGTACAAAC
CTATAATCAGTTGTTTGAAGAGAACCCTATAAATGCAAGTGGCGTGGATGCGAAGGCTATTCTTAGCGCC
CGCCTCTCTAAATGCCTTGCCGAGGGTACCCGAATCTTCGATCCGGTCACTGGTACAACGCATCGCATCG
AGGATGTTGTCGATGGGCGCAAGCCTATTCATGTCGTGGCTGCTGCCAAGGACGGAACGCTGCTCGCGCG
GCCCGTGGTGTCCTGGTTCGACCAGGGAACGCGGGATGTGATCGGGTTGCGGATCGCCGGTGGCGCCATC
GTGTGGGCGACACCCGATCACAAGGTGCTGACAGAGTACGGCTGGCGTGCCGCCGGGGAACTCCGCAAGG
GAGACAGGGTGGCCGGACCGGGTGGTTCTGGTAACAGCCTGGCCTTGTCCCTGACGGCCGACCAGATGGT
CAGTGCCTTGTTGGATGCTGAGCCCCCCATACTCTATTCCGAGTATGATCCTACCAGTCCCTTCAGTGAA
GCTTCGATGATGGGCTTACTGACCAACCTGGCAGACAGGGAGCTGGTTCACATGATCAACTGGGCGAAGA
GGGTGCCAGGCTTTGTGGATTTGACCCTCCATGATCAGGCCCACCTTCTAGAACGTGCCTGGCTAGAGAT
CCTGATGATTGGTCTCGTCTGGCGCTCCATGGAGCACCCAGGGAAGCTACTGTTTGCTCCTAACTTGCTC
TTGGACAGGAACCAGGGAAAATGTGTAGAGGGCATGGTGGAGATCTTCGACATGCTGCTGGCTACATCAT
CTCGGTTCCGCATGATGAATCTGCAGGGAGAGGAGTTTGTGTGCCTCAAATCTATTATTTTGCTTAATTC
TGGAGTGTACACATTTCTGTCCAGCACCCTGAAGTCTCTGGAAGAGAAGGACCATATCCACCGAGCCCTG
GACAAGATCACGGACACTTTGATCCACCTGATGGCCAAGGCAGGCCTGACCCTGCAGCAGCAGCACCAGC
GGCTGGCCCAGCTCCTCCTCATCCTCTCCCACATCAGGCACATGAGTAACAAAAGAATGGAGCATCTGTA
CAGCATGAAGTACAAGAACGTGGTGCCCCTCTATGACCTGCTGCTGGAGATGCTGGACGCCCACCGCCTA
CATGCGGGTGGTTCTGGTGCTAGCCGCGTGCAGGCGTTCGCGGATGCCCTGGATGACAAATTCCTGCACG
ACATGCTGGCGGAAGGACTCCGCTATTCCGTGATCCGAGAAGTGCTGCCAACGCGGCGGGCACGAACGTT
CGACCTCGAGGTCGAGGAACTGCACACCCTCGTCGCCGAAGGGGTTGTCGTGCACAACTGCCGACGGCTA
GAAAACCTGATCGCACAATTACCCGGAGAGAAGAAAAATGGGTTGTTCGGTAACCTTATAGCGCTCTCAC
TAGGCCTGACACCAAATTTTAAGTCGAACTTCGACTTAGCTGAAGATGCCAAATTGCAGCTTAGTAAGGA
CACGTACGATGACGATCTCGACAATCTACTGGCACAAATTGGAGATCAGTATGCGGACTTATTTTTGGCT
GCCAAAAACCTTAGCGATGCAATCCTCCTATCTGACATACTGAGAGTTAATACTGAGATTACCAAGGCGC
CGTTATCCGCTTCAATGATCAAAAGGTACGATGAACATCACCAAGACTTGACACTTCTCAAGGCCCTAGT
CCGTCAGCAACTGCCTGAGAAATATAAGGAAATATTCTTTGATCAGTCGAAAAACGGGTACGCAGGTTAT
ATTGACGGCGGAGCGAGTCAAGAGGAATTCTACAAGTTTATCAAACCCATATTAGAGAAGATGGATGGGA
CGGAAGAGTTGCTTGTAAAACTCAATCGCGAAGATCTACTGCGAAAGCAGCGGACTTTCGACAACGGTAG
CATTCCACATCAAATCCACTTAGGCGAATTGCATGCTATACTTAGAAGGCAGGAGGATTTTTATCCGTTC
CTCAAAGACAATCGTGAAAAGATTGAGAAAATCCTAACCTTTCGCATACCTTACTATGTGGGACCCCTGG
CCCGAGGGAACTCTCGGTTCGCATGGATGACAAGAAAGTCCGAAGAAACGATTACTCCATGGAATTTTGA
GGAAGTTGTCGATAAAGGTGCGTCAGCTCAATCGTTCATCGAGAGGATGACCAACTTTGACAAGAATTTA
CCGAACGAAAAAGTATTGCCTAAGCACAGTTTACTTTACGAGTATTTCACAGTGTACAATGAACTCACGA
AAGTTAAGTATGTCACTGAGGGCATGCGTAAACCCGCCTTTCTAAGCGGAGAACAGAAGAAAGCAATAGT
AGATCTGTTATTCAAGACCAACCGCAAAGTGACAGTTAAGCAATTGAAAGAGGACTACTTTAAGAAAATT
GAATGCTTCGATTCTGTCGAGATCTCCGGGGTAGAAGATCGATTTAATGCGTCACTTGGTACGTATCATG
ACCTCCTAAAGATAATTAAAGATAAGGACTTCCTGGATAACGAAGAGAATGAAGATATCTTAGAAGATAT
AGTGTTGACTCTTACCCTCTTTGAAGATCGGGAAATGATTGAGGAAAGACTAAAAACATACGCTCACCTG
TTCGACGATAAGGTTATGAAACAGTTAAAGAGGCGTCGCTATACGGGCTGGGGACGATTGTCGCGGAAAC
TTATCAACGGGATAAGAGACAAGCAAAGTGGTAAAACTATTCTCGATTTTCTAAAGAGCGACGGCTTCGC
CAATAGGAACTTTATGCAGCTGATCCATGATGACTCTTTAACCTTCAAAGAGGATATACAAAAGGCACAG
GTTTCCGGACAAGGGGACTCATTGCACGAACATATTGCGAATCTTGCTGGTTCGCCAGCCATCAAAAAGG
GCATACTCCAGACAGTCAAAGTAGTGGATGAGCTAGTTAAGGTCATGGGACGTCACAAACCGGAAAACAT
TGTAATCGAGATGGCACGCGAAAATCAAACGACTCAGAAGGGGCAAAAAAACAGTCGAGAGCGGATGAAG
AGAATAGAAGAGGGTATTAAAGAACTGGGCAGCCAGATCTTAAAGGAGCATCCTGTGGAAAATACCCAAT
TGCAGAACGAGAAACTTTACCTCTATTACCTACAAAATGGAAGGGACATGTATGTTGATCAGGAACTGGA
CATAAACCGTTTATCTGATTACGACGTCGATCACATTGTACCCCAATCCTTTTTGAAGGACGATTCAATC
GACAATAAAGTGCTTACACGCTCGGATAAGAACCGAGGGAAAAGTGACAATGTTCCAAGCGAGGAAGTCG
TAAAGAAAATGAAGAACTATTGGCGGCAGCTCCTAAATGCGAAACTGATAACGCAAAGAAAGTTCGATAA
CTTAACTAAAGCTGAGAGGGGTGGCTTGTCTGAACTTGACAAGGCCGGATTTATTAAACGTCAGCTCGTG
GAAACCCGCCAAATCACAAAGCATGTTGCACAGATACTAGATTCCCGAATGAATACGAAATACGACGAGA
ACGATAAGCTGATTCGGGAAGTCAAAGTAATCACTTTAAAGTCAAAATTGGTGTCGGACTTCAGAAAGGA
TTTTCAATTCTATAAAGTTAGGGAGATAAATAACTACCACCATGCGCACGACGCTTATCTTAATGCCGTC
GTAGGGACCGCACTCATTAAGAAATACCCGAAGCTAGAAAGTGAGTTTGTGTATGGTGATTACAAAGTTT
ATGACGTCCGTAAGATGATCGCGAAAAGCGAACAGGAGATAGGCAAGGCTACAGCCAAATACTTCTTTTA
TTCTAACATTATGAATTTCTTTAAGACGGAAATCACTCTGGCAAACGGAGAGATACGCAAACGACCTTTA
ATTGAAACCAATGGGGAGACAGGTGAAATCGTATGGGATAAGGGCCGGGACTTCGCGACGGTGAGAAAAG
TTTTGTCCATGCCCCAAGTCAACATAGTAAAGAAAACTGAGGTGCAGACCGGAGGGTTTTCAAAGGAATC
GATTCTTCCAAAAAGGAATAGTGATAAGCTCATCGCTCGTAAAAAGGACTGGGACCCGAAAAAGTACGGT
GGCTTCGATAGCCCTACAGTTGCCTATTCTGTCCTAGTAGTGGCAAAAGTTGAGAAGGGAAAATCCAAGA
AACTGAAGTCAGTCAAAGAATTATTGGGGATAACGATTATGGAGCGCTCGTCTTTTGAAAAGAACCCCAT
CGACTTCCTTGAGGCGAAAGGTTACAAGGAAGTAAAAAAGGATCTCATAATTAAACTACCAAAGTATAGT
CTGTTTGAGTTAGAAAATGGCCGAAAACGGATGTTGGCTAGCGCCGGAGAGCTTCAAAAGGGGAACGAAC
TCGCACTACCGTCTAAATACGTGAATTTCCTGTATTTAGCGTCCCATTACGAGAAGTTGAAAGGTTCACC
TGAAGATAACGAACAGAAGCAACTTTTTGTTGAGCAGCACAAACATTATCTCGACGAAATCATAGAGCAA
ATTTCGGAATTCAGTAAGAGAGTCATCCTAGCTGATGCCAATCTGGACAAAGTATTAAGCGCATACAACA
AGCACAGGGATAAACCCATACGTGAGCAGGCGGAAAATATTATCCATTTGTTTACTCTTACCAACCTCGG
CGCTCCAGCCGCATTCAAGTATTTTGACACAACGATAGATCGCAAACGATACACTTCTACCAAGGAGGTG
CTAGACGCGACACTGATTCACCAATCCATCACGGGATTATATGAAACTCGGATAGATTTGTCACAGCTTG
GGGGTGACGGATCCCCCAAGAAGAAGAGGAAAGTCTCGAGCGACTACAAAGACCATGACGGTGATTATAA
AGATCATGACATCGATTACAAGGATGACGATGACAAGGCTGCAGGATGACCGGTCATCATCACCATCACC
ATTGAGTTTAAACCCGCTGATCAGCCTCGACTGTGCCTTCTAGTTGCCAGCCATCTGTTGTTTGCCCCTC
CCCCGTGCCTTCCTTGACCCTGGAAGGTGCCACTCCCACTGTCCTTTCCTAATAAAATGAGGAAATTGCA
TCGCATTGTCTGAGTAGGTGTCATTCTATTCTGGGGGGTGGGGTGGGGCAGGACAGCAAGGGGGAGGATT
GGGAAGACAATAGCAGGCATGCTGGGGATGCGGTGGGCTCTATGGCTTCTGAGGCGGAAAGAACCAGCTG
GGGCTCGATACCGTCGACCTCTAGCTAGAGCTTGGCGTAATCATGGTCATAGCTGTTTCCTGTGTGAAAT
TGTTATCCGCTCACAATTCCACACAACATACGAGCCGGAAGCATAAAGTGTAAAGCCTAGGGTGCCTAAT
GAGTGAGCTAACTCACATTAATTGCGTTGCGCTCACTGCCCGCTTTCCAGTCGGGAAACCTGTCGTGCCA
GCTGCATTAATGAATCGGCCAACGCGCGGGGAGAGGCGGTTTGCGTATTGGGCGCTCTTCCGCTTCCTCG
CTCACTGACTCGCTGCGCTCGGTCGTTCGGCTGCGGCGAGCGGTATCAGCTCACTCAAAGGCGGTAATAC
GGTTATCCACAGAATCAGGGGATAACGCAGGAAAGAACATGTGAGCAAAAGGCCAGCAAAAGGCCAGGAA
CCGTAAAAAGGCCGCGTTGCTGGCGTTTTTCCATAGGCTCCGCCCCCCTGACGAGCATCACAAAAATCGA
CGCTCAAGTCAGAGGTGGCGAAACCCGACAGGACTATAAAGATACCAGGCGTTTCCCCCTGGAAGCTCCC
TCGTGCGCTCTCCTGTTCCGACCCTGCCGCTTACCGGATACCTGTCCGCCTTTCTCCCTTCGGGAAGCGT
GGCGCTTTCTCAATGCTCACGCTGTAGGTATCTCAGTTCGGTGTAGGTCGTTCGCTCCAAGCTGGGCTGT
GTGCACGAACCCCCCGTTCAGCCCGACCGCTGCGCCTTATCCGGTAACTATCGTCTTGAGTCCAACCCGG
TAAGACACGACTTATCGCCACTGGCAGCAGCCACTGGTAACAGGATTAGCAGAGCGAGGTATGTAGGCGG
TGCTACAGAGTTCTTGAAGTGGTGGCCTAACTACGGCTACACTAGAAGGACAGTATTTGGTATCTGCGCT
CTGCTGAAGCCAGTTACCTTCGGAAAAAGAGTTGGTAGCTCTTGATCCGGCAAACAAACCACCGCTGGTA
GCGGTGGTTTTTTTGTTTGCAAGCAGCAGATTACGCGCAGAAAAAAAGGATCTCAAGAAGATCCTTTGAT
CTTTTCTACGGGGTCTGACGCTCAGTGGAACGAAAACTCACGTTAAGGGATTTTGGTCATGAGATTATCA
AAAAGGATCTTCACCTAGATCCTTTTAAATTAAAAATGAAGTTTTAAATCAATCTAAAGTATATATGAGT
AAACTTGGTCTGACAGTTACCAATGCTTAATCAGTGAGGCACCTATCTCAGCGATCTGTCTATTTCGTTC
ATCCATAGTTGCCTGACTCCCCGTCGTGTAGATAACTACGATACGGGAGGGCTTACCATCTGGCCCCAGT
GCTGCAATGATACCGCGAGACCCACGCTCACCGGCTCCAGATTTATCAGCAATAAACCAGCCAGCCGGAA
GGGCCGAGCGCAGAAGTGGTCCTGCAACTTTATCCGCCTCCATCCAGTCTATTAATTGTTGCCGGGAAGC
TAGAGTAAGTAGTTCGCCAGTTAATAGTTTGCGCAACGTTGTTGCCATTGCTACAGGCATCGTGGTGTCA
CGCTCGTCGTTTGGTATGGCTTCATTCAGCTCCGGTTCCCAACGATCAAGGCGAGTTACATGATCCCCCA
TGTTGTGCAAAAAAGCGGTTAGCTCCTTCGGTCCTCCGATCGTTGTCAGAAGTAAGTTGGCCGCAGTGTT
ATCACTCATGGTTATGGCAGCACTGCATAATTCTCTTACTGTCATGCCATCCGTAAGATGCTTTTCTGTG
ACTGGTGAGTACTCAACCAAGTCATTCTGAGAATAGTGTATGCGGCGACCGAGTTGCTCTTGCCCGGCGT
CAATACGGGATAATACCGCGCCACATAGCAGAACTTTAAAAGTGCTCATCATTGGAAAACGTTCTTCGGG
GCGAAAACTCTCAAGGATCTTACCGCTGTTGAGATCCAGTTCGATGTAACCCACTCGTGCACCCAACTGA
TCTTCAGCATCTTTTACTTTCACCAGCGTTTCTGGGTGAGCAAAAACAGGAAGGCAAAATGCCGCAAAAA
AGGGAATAAGGGCGACACGGAAATGTTGAATACTCATACTCTTCCTTTTTCAATATTATTGAAGCATTTA
TCAGGGTTATTGTCTCATGAGCGGATACATATTTGAATGTATTTAGAAAAATAAACAAATAGGGGTTCCG
CGCACATTTCCCCGAAAAGTGCCACCTGACGTCGACGGATCGGGAGATCGATCTCCCGATCCCCTAGGGT
CGACTCTCAGTACAATCTGCTCTGATGCCGCATAGTTAAGCCAGTATCTGCTCCCTGCTTGTGTGTTGGA
GGTCGCTGAGTAGTGCGCGAGCAAAATTTAAGCTACAACAAGGCAAGGCTTGACCGACAATTGCATGAAG
AATCTGCTTAGGGTTAGGCGTTTTGCGCTGCTTCGCGATGTACGGGCCAGATATACGCGTTGACATTGAT
TATTGACTAGTTATTAATAGTAATCAATTACGGGGTCATTAGTTCATAGCCCATATATGGAGTTCCGCGT
TACATAACTTACGGTAAATGGCCCGCCTGGCTGACCGCCCAACGACCCCCGCCCATTGACGTCAATAATG
ACGTATGTTCCCATAGTAACGCCAATAGGGACTTTCCATTGACGTCAATGGGTGGAGTATTTACGGTAAA
CTGCCCACTTGGCAGTACATCAAGTGTATC
Features (pLannotate 1.2.2; 18 found; start..end, strand, type, name):
    132..335     +  promoter       CMV promoter: human cytomegalovirus (CMV) immediate early promoter
    377..395     +  promoter       T7 promoter: promoter for bacteriophage T7 RNA polymerase
    409..1063    +  CDS            Cas9 VQR (fragment): Streptococcus pyogenes Cas9 endonuclease with the D1135V/R1335Q/T1337R mutations has an altered recognition specificity for the protospacer adjacent motif (PAM) (Kleinstiver et al., 2015)
   1363..2106    +  CDS            ER-LBD (fragment): estrogen nuclear receptor alpha ligand-binding domain; ESR1
   2301..5748    +  CDS            Cas9 VQR (fragment): Streptococcus pyogenes Cas9 endonuclease with the D1135V/R1335Q/T1337R mutations has an altered recognition specificity for the protospacer adjacent motif (PAM) (Kleinstiver et al., 2015)
   5782..5847    +  CDS            3xFLAG: three tandem FLAG® epitope tags, followed by an enterokinase cleavage site
   5911..6135    +  polyA_signal   bGH poly(A) signal: bovine growth hormone polyadenylation signal
   6139..6160    +  promoter       SV40 promoter (fragment): SV40 enhancer and early promoter
   6165..6181    +  misc_feature   MCS (fragment): pBluescript multiple cloning site
   6230..6246    -  protein_bind   lac operator: The lac repressor binds to the lac operator to inhibit transcription in E. coli. This inhibition can be relieved by adding lactose or isopropyl-β-D-thiogalactopyranoside (IPTG). lac repressor encoded by lacI
   6254..6284    -  promoter       lac promoter: promoter for the E. coli lac operon
   6299..6320    -  protein_bind   CAP binding site: CAP binding activates transcription in the presence of cAMP. E. coli catabolite activator protein
   6333..6425    -  CDS            lacI (fragment): lac repressor; lacI; The lac repressor binds to the lac operator to inhibit transcription in E. coli. This inhibition can be relieved by adding lactose or isopropyl-β-D-thiogalactopyranoside (IPTG).
   6608..7196    -  rep_origin     ori: high-copy-number ColE1/pMB1/pBR322/pUC origin of replication
   7367..8227    -  CDS            AmpR: β-lactamase; bla; confers resistance to ampicillin, carbenicillin, and related antibiotics
   8228..8332    -  promoter       AmpR promoter: bla
   8403..8447    -  misc_feature   bom (fragment): basis of mobility region from pBR322
   8602..131     +  enhancer       CMV enhancer (across the origin): human cytomegalovirus immediate early enhancer
