[The description below was written by a language model from this plasmid's Addgene catalogue record and pLannotate feature annotations shown in this document.]
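Description:
pKMD111e - intein-Cas9(S219-G521R) is an 8,850 bp mammalian expression plasmid built on the pJDS246 backbone, designed to produce a small-molecule-controllable form of Streptococcus pyogenes Cas9. It is propagated in E. coli through a high-copy ColE1/pUC-type origin and selected with ampicillin via the β-lactamase gene. No mammalian selection marker is annotated, only a short SV40 promoter fragment, so the plasmid appears suited to transient transfection.

The roughly 5.4 kb insert is a mammalian codon-optimized Cas9 open reading frame driven by the CMV enhancer and immediate-early promoter and terminated by the bovine growth hormone polyadenylation signal. A T7 promoter also sits just upstream of the coding sequence. The feature table shows Cas9 split into two segments flanking an insertion that contains an estrogen receptor alpha ligand-binding domain. This fits the catalogue description of a ligand-dependent intein placed at Cas9 position S219, with G521R most plausibly denoting a substitution in the receptor domain, though the record does not spell this out. In such designs the intervening intein disrupts Cas9 until ligand binding to the receptor domain triggers protein splicing, which excises the intein and restores the active nuclease. The automated annotation labels the Cas9 segments as the "VQR" variant, but this is probably just a best-match label, since the record indicates no altered PAM specificity. The C terminus carries a nuclear localization signal and a 3xFLAG epitope for nuclear import and detection.

According to the associated publication title, the construct is used for small molecule-triggered genome editing with improved specificity. No guide RNA cassette is annotated, so the guide would have to be supplied separately.
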