Addgene plasmid #64192: pKMD111e - intein-Cas9(S219-G521R)
Purpose: Expresses intein-Cas9(S219-G521R) in mammalian cells
Depositing lab: David Liu. Publication: Small molecule-triggered Cas9 protein with improved genome-editing specificity. Davis KM, Pattanayak V, Thompson DB, Zuris JA, Liu DR. Nat Chem Biol. 2015 May;11(5):316-8. doi: 10.1038/nchembio.1793. Epub 2015 Apr 6. PubMed 25848930.
Backbone
  Vector backbone: pJDS246
  Backbone size w/o insert (bp): 3399
  Total vector size (bp): 8850
  Vector type: Mammalian Expression, CRISPR
Growth in bacteria
  Bacterial resistance: Ampicillin, 100 μg/mL
  Growth temperature: 37°C
  Growth strain: Mach1
  Copy number: Unknown
Gene/Insert
  Gene/Insert name: mammalian codon-optimized S. pyogenes intein-Cas9(S219-G521R) - NLS - 3x FLAG (alt name: intein-Cas9(S219-G521R))
  Species: Streptococcus pyogenes
  Insert size (bp): 5451
  Promoter: CMV
  Tag / fusion protein: NLS - 3x FLAG (C terminal on insert)
  Cloning method: Unknown
  Sequencing primers: 5′ CMV-F; 3′ OK569
Resource information
  A portion of this plasmid was derived from a plasmid made by: Keith Joung (pJDS246)
Terms and licenses: Academic/Nonprofit Terms; Industry Terms: Not Available to Industry
How to cite: pKMD111e - intein-Cas9(S219-G521R) was a gift from David Liu (Addgene plasmid # 64192 ; http://n2t.net/addgene:64192 ; RRID:Addgene_64192)
