>Addgene plasmid #64192 | pKMD111e - intein-Cas9(S219-G521R) | addgene partial sequence | sequence record 111955 | CMV-F 5'-CGCAAATGGGCGGTAGGCGTG-3'
GTGAACCGTCAGATCCGCTAGAGATCCGCGGCCGCTAATACGACTCACTATAGGGAGAGCCGCCACCATG
GATAAAAAGTATTCTATTGGTTTAGACATCGGCACTAATTCCGTTGGATGGGCTGTCATAACCGATGAAT
ACAAAGTACCTTCAAAGAAATTTAAGGTGTTGGGGAACACAGACCGTCATTCGATTAAAAAGAATCTTAT
CGGTGCCCTCCTATTCGATAGTGGCGAAACGGCAGAGGCGACTCGCCTGAAACGAACCGCTCGGAGAAGG
TATACACGTCGCAAGAACCGAATATGTTACTTACAAGAAATTTTTAGCAATGAGATGGCCAAAGTTGACG
ATTCTTTCTTTCACCGTTTGGAAGAGTCCTTCCTTGTCGAAGAGGACAAGAAACATGAACGGCACCCCAT
CTTTGGAAACATAGTAGATGAGGTGGCATATCATGAAAAGTACCCAACGATTTATCACCTCAGAAAAAAG
CTAGTTGACTCAACTGATAAAGCGGACCTGAGGTTAATCTACTTGGCTCTTGCCCATATGATAAAGTTCC
GTGGGCACTTTCTCATTGAGGGTGATCTAAATCCGGACAACTCGGATGTCGACAAACTGTTCATCCAGTT
AGTACAAACCTATAATCAGTTGTTTGAAGAGAACCCTATAAATGCAAGTGGCGTGGATGCGAAGGCTATT
CTTAGCGCCCGCCTCTCTAAATGCCTTGCCGAGGGTACCCGAATCTTCGATCCGGTCACTGGTACAACGC
ATCGCATCGAGGATGTTGTCGATGGGCGCAAGCCTATTCATGTCGTGGCTGCTGCCAAGGACGGAACGCT
GCTCGCGCGGCCCGTGGTGTCCTGGTTCGACCAGGGAACGCGG
