>Addgene plasmid #64192 | pKMD111e - intein-Cas9(S219-G521R) | addgene partial sequence | sequence record 112556 | BGH-rev 5'-TAGAAGGCACAGTCGAGG-3'
GGTGATGATGACCGGTCATCCTGCAGCCTTGTCATCGTCATCCTTGTAATCGATGTCATGATCTTTATAA
TCACCGTCATGGTCTTTGTAGTCGCTCGAGACTTTCCTCTTCTTCTTGGGGGATCCGTCACCCCCAAGCT
GTGACAAATCTATCCGAGTTTCATATAATCCCGTGATGGATTGGTGAATCAGTGTCGCGTCTAGCACCTC
CTTGGTAGAAGTGTATCGTTTGCGATCTATCGTTGTGTCAAAATACTTGAATGCGGCTGGAGCGCCGAGG
TTGGTAAGAGTAAACAAATGGATAATATTTTCCGCCTGCTCACGTATGGGTTTATCCCTGTGCTTGTTGT
ATGCGCTTAATACTTTGTCCAGATTGGCATCAGCTAGGATGACTCTCTTACTGAATTCCGAAATTTGCTC
TATGATTTCGTCGAGATAATGTTTGTGCTGCTCAACAAAAAGTTGCTTCTGTTCGTTATCTTCAGGTGAA
CCTTTCAACTTCTCGTAATGGGACGCTAAATACAGGAAATTCACGTATTTAGACGGTAGTGCGAGTTCGT
TCCCCTTTTGAAGCTCTCCGGCGCTAGCCAACATCCGTTTTCGGCCATTTTCTAACTCAAACAGACTATA
CTTTGGTAGTTTAATTATGAGATCCTTTTTTACTTCCTTGTAACCTTTCGCCTCAAGGAAGTCGATGGGG
TTCTTTTCAAAAGACGAGCGCTCCATAATCGTTATCCCCAATAATTCTTTGACTGACTTCAGTTTCTTGG
ATTTTCCCTTCTCAACTTTTGCCACTACTAGGACAGAATAGGCAACTGTAGGGCTATCGAAGCCACCGTA
CTTT
