>Addgene plasmid #64192 | pKMD111e - intein-Cas9(S219-G521R) | addgene partial sequence | sequence record 117882 | hESR1-F 5'-ATGAATCTGCAGGGAGAGGA-3'
ATCACGGACACTTTGATCCACCTGATGGCCAAGGCAGGCCTGACCCTGCAGCAGCAGCACCAGCGGCTGG
CCCAGCTCCTCCTCATCCTCTCCCACATCAGGCACATGAGTAACAAAAGAATGGAGCATCTGTACAGCAT
GAAGTACAAGAACGTGGTGCCCCTCTATGACCTGCTGCTGGAGATGCTGGACGCCCACCGCCTACATGCG
GGTGGTTCTGGTGCTAGCCGCGTGCAGGCGTTCGCGGATGCCCTGGATGACAAATTCCTGCACGACATGC
TGGCGGAAGGACTCCGCTATTCCGTGATCCGAGAAGTGCTGCCAACGCGGCGGGCACGAACGTTCGACCT
CGAGGTCGAGGAACTGCACACCCTCGTCGCCGAAGGGGTTGTCGTGCACAACTGCCGACGGCTAGAAAAC
CTGATCGCACAATTACCCGGAGAGAAGAAAAATGGGTTGTTCGGTAACCTTATAGCGCTCTCACTAGGCC
TGACACCAAATTTTAAGTCGAACTTCGACTTAGCTGAAGATGCCAAATTGCAGCTTAGTAAGGACACGTA
CGATGACGATCTCGACAATCTACTGGCACAAATTGGAGATCAGTATGCGGACTTATTTTTGGCTGCCAAA
AACCTTAGCGATGCAATCCTCCTATCTGACATACTGAGAGTTAATACTGAGATTACCAAGGCGCCGTTAT
CCGCTTCAATGATCAAAAGGTACGATGAACATCACCAAGACTTGACACTTCTCAAGGCCCTAGTCCGTCA
GCAACTGCCTGA
